Addgene plasmid #143866: TFORF2049
Purpose: Lentiviral vector for overexpressing transcription factor ORFs with unique 24-bp barcodes. Barcodes facilitate identification of transcription factors in pooled screens.
Depositing lab: Feng Zhang. Depositing organization: Broad Institute. Publication: A transcription factor atlas of directed differentiation. Joung J, Ma S, Tay T, Geiger-Schuller KR, Kirchgatterer PC, Verdine VK, Guo B, Arias-Garcia MA, Allen WE, Singh A, Kuksenko O, Abudayyeh OO, Gootenberg JS, Fu Z, Macrae RK, Buenrostro JD, Regev A, Zhang F. Cell. 2023 Jan 5;186(1):209-229.e26. doi: 10.1016/j.cell.2022.11.026. PubMed 36608654.
Backbone
  Vector backbone: pLX_TRC317
  Backbone manufacturer: Broad Institute Genetic Perturbation Platform
  Backbone size w/o insert (bp): 8264
  Vector type: Mammalian Expression, Lentiviral
  Selectable markers: Puromycin
Growth in bacteria
  Bacterial resistance: Ampicillin, 100 μg/mL
  Growth temperature: 37°C
  Growth strain: NEB Stable
  Copy number: High Copy
Gene/Insert
  Gene/Insert name: PURA
  Species: H. sapiens (human)
  Insert size (bp): 1070
  Entrez Gene: PURA (a.k.a. MRD31, NEDRIHF, PUR-ALPHA, PUR1, PURALPHA)
  Promoter: EF1a
  Cloning method: Unknown
  Sequencing primers: 5′ GGGTGGAGACTGAAGTTAGGCCAG; 3′ CACATAGCGTAAAAGGAGCAACATAG
Terms and licenses: Academic/Nonprofit Terms; Industry Terms: Not Available to Industry
Depositor comments: NM_005859,ENST00000331327 . The transcription factor ORF portion of this plasmid was synthesized by Genewiz. Please test multiple small colonies in case of plasmid recombination. To make this collection available in a timely manner, a portion of this collection was not fully sequenced by Addgene. If an Addgene verified full plasmid sequence is not available, please contact us prior to placing an order to request the full sequence.
How to cite: TFORF2049 was a gift from Feng Zhang (Addgene plasmid # 143866 ; http://n2t.net/addgene:143866 ; RRID:Addgene_143866)
