[The description below was written by a language model from this plasmid's Addgene catalogue record and pLannotate feature annotations shown in this document.]
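Description:
TFORF2049 is a third-generation-style, self-inactivating lentiviral expression plasmid built on the pLX_TRC317 backbone. It belongs to a barcoded library of human transcription factor open reading frames and carries the human PURA coding sequence. PURA (Pur-alpha) is a probable transcriptional activator that binds purine-rich single-stranded DNA. In bacteria the roughly 9.3 kb plasmid is maintained through a high-copy ColE1/pUC-type origin and selected with ampicillin via the bla gene. An f1 origin and remnants of a lac/lacZα cloning region, flanked by T7 and T3 promoters, also sit in the backbone. The depositor warns that the plasmid can recombine, as is common for LTR-containing vectors.

The viral genome is transcribed from an RSV promoter fused to a truncated HIV-1 5' LTR. This is followed by the Ψ packaging signal with a partial gag sequence and the Rev response element, and the genome ends in a ΔU3 3' LTR, with an SV40 polyadenylation signal just downstream. Within the proviral region, an SV40 early promoter drives puromycin N-acetyltransferase for selecting transduced mammalian cells. After the cPPT/CTS element, which aids nuclear import of the viral DNA, the EF-1α promoter drives constitutive expression of the PURA ORF. A WPRE downstream enhances transcript stability and expression. According to the catalogue entry, each construct in the collection carries a unique 24-bp barcode, but the feature table does not annotate it. A short U6-like fragment between the ORF and the WPRE is annotated, though its role is not stated.

The barcode lets the overexpressed factor be identified by sequencing. The vector is therefore suited to pooled overexpression screens, such as directed differentiation studies, as well as to individual stable PURA overexpression.
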