Features (pLannotate 1.2.2; 31 found; start..end, strand, type, name):
      5..231     +  promoter       RSV promoter: Rous sarcoma virus enhancer/promoter
    232..412     +  LTR            5' LTR (truncated): truncated 5' long terminal repeat (LTR) from HIV-1
    459..584     +  misc_feature   HIV-1 Ψ: packaging signal of human immunodeficiency virus type 1
    568..931     +  CDS            HIV-1 gag (fragment): gag protein from human immunodeficiency virus 1; gag
   1077..1310    +  misc_feature   RRE: The Rev response element (RRE) of HIV-1 allows for Rev-dependent mRNA export from the nucleus to the cytoplasm.
   1687..1713    +  CDS            Rev (fragment): human immunodeficiency virus 1 (HIV-1) Rev protein; rev; enhances nuclear export of unspliced and incompletely spliced viral mRNAs
   1720..1743    +  promoter       SV40 promoter (fragment): SV40 early promoter
   1744..1815    +  promoter       SV40 promoter (fragment): SV40 enhancer and early promoter
   1839..1974    +  rep_origin     SV40 ori: SV40 origin of replication
   2020..2616    +  CDS            PuroR (fragment): puromycin N-acetyltransferase; pac from Streptomyces; confers resistance to puromycin
   2665..2782    +  misc_feature   cPPT/CTS: central polypurine tract and central termination sequence of HIV-1
   2847..2913    +  CDS            small t antigen (fragment): SV40 (simian virus 40) small t antigen
   2920..4098    +  promoter       EF-1α promoter: strong constitutive promoter for human elongation factor EF-1α
   4115..5080    +  CDS            PURA: PURA_HUMAN - Also known as PUR1. Experimental evidence at protein level: Swiss-Prot protein existence level 1. This is a probable transcription activator that specifically binds the purine-rich single strand of the PUR element located upstream of the MYC gene. May play a role in the initiation of DNA replication and in recombination. From Homo sapiens (Human).
   5096..5149    +  promoter       U6 promoter (fragment): RNA polymerase III promoter for human U6 snRNA
   5191..5779    +  misc_feature   WPRE: woodchuck hepatitis virus posttranscriptional regulatory element
   5830..5849    +  misc_feature   cPPT/CTS (fragment): central polypurine tract and central termination sequence of HIV-1
   5851..6084    +  LTR            3' LTR (ΔU3): self-inactivating 3' long terminal repeat (LTR) from HIV-1
   6162..6283    +  polyA_signal   SV40 poly(A) signal: SV40 polyadenylation signal
   6323..6458    +  rep_origin     SV40 ori: SV40 origin of replication
   6479..6497    -  promoter       T7 promoter: promoter for bacteriophage T7 RNA polymerase
   6505..6660    +  CDS            lacZα (fragment): LacZα fragment of β-galactosidase; lacZ fragment
   6665..7093    +  rep_origin     f1 ori (sequence partly withheld): f1 bacteriophage origin of replication; arrow indicates direction of (+) strand synthesis
   7146..7250    +  promoter       AmpR promoter: bla
   7251..8111    +  CDS            AmpR: β-lactamase; bla; confers resistance to ampicillin, carbenicillin, and related antibiotics
   8282..8870    +  rep_origin     ori: high-copy-number ColE1/pMB1/pBR322/pUC origin of replication
   9053..9145    +  CDS            lacI (fragment): lac repressor; lacI; The lac repressor binds to the lac operator to inhibit transcription in E. coli. This inhibition can be relieved by adding lactose or isopropyl-β-D-thiogalactopyranoside (IPTG).
   9158..9179    +  protein_bind   CAP binding site: CAP binding activates transcription in the presence of cAMP. E. coli catabolite activator protein
   9194..9224    +  promoter       lac promoter: promoter for the E. coli lac operon
   9232..9248    +  protein_bind   lac operator: The lac repressor binds to the lac operator to inhibit transcription in E. coli. This inhibition can be relieved by adding lactose or isopropyl-β-D-thiogalactopyranoside (IPTG). lac repressor encoded by lacI
   9293..9311    +  promoter       T3 promoter: promoter for bacteriophage T3 RNA polymerase
>Addgene plasmid #143866 | TFORF2049 | addgene full sequence | sequence record 392320 | Addgene NGS Result
TTAATGTAGTCTTATGCAATACTCTTGTAGTCTTGCAACATGGTAACGATGAGTTAGCAACATGCCTTAC
AAGGAGAGAAAAAGCACCGTGCATGCCGATTGGTGGAAGTAAGGTGGTACGATCGTGCCTTATTAGGAAG
GCAACAGACGGGTCTGACATGGATTGGACGAACCACTGAATTGCCGCATTGCAGAGATATTGTATTTAAG
TGCCTAGCTCGATACATAAACGGGTCTCTCTGGTTAGACCAGATCTGAGCCTGGGAGCTCTCTGGCTAAC
TAGGGAACCCACTGCTTAAGCCTCAATAAAGCTTGCCTTGAGTGCTTCAAGTAGTGTGTGCCCGTCTGTT
GTGTGACTCTGGTAACTAGAGATCCCTCAGACCCTTTTAGTCAGTGTGGAAAATCTCTAGCAGTGGCGCC
CGAACAGGGACTTGAAAGCGAAAGGGAAACCAGAGGAGCTCTCTCGACGCAGGACTCGGCTTGCTGAAGC
GCGCACGGCAAGAGGCGAGGGGCGGCGACTGGTGAGTACGCCAAAAATTTTGACTAGCGGAGGCTAGAAG
GAGAGAGATGGGTGCGAGAGCGTCAGTATTAAGCGGGGGAGAATTAGATCGCGATGGGAAAAAATTCGGT
TAAGGCCAGGGGGAAAGAAAAAATATAAATTAAAACATATAGTATGGGCAAGCAGGGAGCTAGAACGATT
CGCAGTTAATCCTGGCCTGTTAGAAACATCAGAAGGCTGTAGACAAATACTGGGACAGCTACAACCATCC
CTTCAGACAGGATCAGAAGAACTTAGATCATTATATAATACAGTAGCAACCCTCTATTGTGTGCATCAAA
GGATAGAGATAAAAGACACCAAGGAAGCTTTAGACAAGATAGAGGAAGAGCAAAACAAAAGTAAGACCAC
CGCACAGCAAGCGGCCGCTGATCTTCAGACCTGGAGGAGGAGATATGAGGGACAATTGGAGAAGTGAATT
ATATAAATATAAAGTAGTAAAAATTGAACCATTAGGAGTAGCACCCACCAAGGCAAAGAGAAGAGTGGTG
CAGAGAGAAAAAAGAGCAGTGGGAATAGGAGCTTTGTTCCTTGGGTTCTTGGGAGCAGCAGGAAGCACTA
TGGGCGCAGCGTCAATGACGCTGACGGTACAGGCCAGACAATTATTGTCTGGTATAGTGCAGCAGCAGAA
CAATTTGCTGAGGGCTATTGAGGCGCAACAGCATCTGTTGCAACTCACAGTCTGGGGCATCAAGCAGCTC
CAGGCAAGAATCCTGGCTGTGGAAAGATACCTAAAGGATCAACAGCTCCTGGGGATTTGGGGTTGCTCTG
GAAAACTCATTTGCACCACTGCTGTGCCTTGGAATGCTAGTTGGAGTAATAAATCTCTGGAACAGATTTG
GAATCACACGACCTGGATGGAGTGGGACAGAGAAATTAACAATTACACAAGCTTAATACACTCCTTAATT
GAAGAATCGCAAAACCAGCAAGAAAAGAATGAACAAGAATTATTGGAATTAGATAAATGGGCAAGTTTGT
GGAATTGGTTTAACATAACAAATTGGCTGTGGTATATAAAATTATTCATAATGATAGTAGGAGGCTTGGT
AGGTTTAAGAATAGTTTTTGCTGTACTTTCTATAGTGAATAGAGTTAGGCAGGGATATTCACCATTATCG
TTTCAGACCCACCTCCCAACCCCGAGGGGACCCATGCATTGCATCTCAATTAGTCAGCAACCAGGTGTGG
AAAGTCCCCAGGCTCCCCAGCAGGCAGAAGTATGCAAAGCATGCGTCTCAATTAGTCAGCAACCATAGTC
CCGCCCCTAACTCCGCCCATCCCGCCCCTAACTCCGCCCAGTTCCGCCCATTCTCCGCCCCATGGCTGAC
TAATTTTTTTTATTTATGCAGAGGCCGAGGCCGCCTCGGCCTCTGAGCTATTCCAGAAGTAGTGAGGAGG
CTTTTTTGGAGGCCTAGGCTTTTGCAAAAAGCTTTCTAGAGGTACCACCGGAGCTTACCATGACCGAGTA
CAAGCCCACGGTGCGCCTCGCCACCCGCGACGACGTCCCCAGGGCCGTACGCACCCTCGCCGCCGCGTTC
GCCGACTACCCCGCCACGCGCCACACCGTCGATCCGGACCGCCACATCGAGCGGGTCACCGAGCTGCAAG
AACTCTTCCTCACGCGCGTCGGGCTCGACATCGGCAAGGTGTGGGTCGCGGACGACGGCGCCGCCGTGGC
GGTCTGGACCACGCCGGAGAGCGTCGAAGCGGGGGCGGTGTTCGCCGAGATCGGCCCGCGCATGGCCGAG
TTGAGCGGTTCCCGGCTGGCCGCGCAGCAACAGATGGAAGGCCTCCTGGCGCCGCACCGGCCCAAGGAGC
CCGCGTGGTTCCTGGCCACCGTCGGCGTCTCGCCCGACCACCAGGGCAAGGGTCTGGGCAGCGCCGTCGT
GCTCCCCGGAGTGGAGGCGGCCGAGCGCGCCGGGGTGCCCGCCTTCCTGGAGACCTCCGCGCCCCGCAAC
CTCCCCTTCTACGAGCGGCTCGGCTTCACCGTCACCGCCGACGTCGAGGTGCCCGAAGGACCGCGCACCT
GGTGCATGACCCGCAAGCCCGGTGCCAGTTAACGAATTCTAGATCTTGAGACAAATGGCAGTATTCATCC
ACAATTTTAAAAGAAAAGGGGGGATTGGGGGGTACAGTGCAGGGGAAAGAATAGTAGACATAATAGCAAC
AGACATACAAACTAAAGAATTACAAAAACAAATTACAAAAATTCAAAATTTTCGGGTTTATTACAGGGAC
AGCAGAGATCCACTTTGGCGCCGGCTCGAGGCCTGCAGGTGCAAAGATGGATAAAGTTTTAAACAGAGAG
GAATCTTTGCAGCTAATGGACCTTCTAGGTCTTGAAAGGAGTGGGAATTGGCTCCGGTGCCCGTCAGTGG
GCAGAGCGCACATCGCCCACAGTCCCCGAGAAGTTGGGGGGAGGGGTCGGCAATTGAACCGGTGCCTAGA
GAAGGTGGCGCGGGGTAAACTGGGAAAGTGATGTCGTGTACTGGCTCCGCCTTTTTCCCGAGGGTGGGGG
AGAACCGTATATAAGTGCAGTAGTCGCCGTGAACGTTCTTTTTCGCAACGGGTTTGCCGCCAGAACACAG
GTAAGTGCCGTGTGTGGTTCCCGCGGGCCTGGCCTCTTTACGGGTTATGGCCCTTGCGTGCCTTGAATTA
CTTCCACCTGGCTGCAGTACGTGATTCTTGATCCCGAGCTTCGGGTTGGAAGTGGGTGGGAGAGTTCGAG
GCCTTGCGCTTAAGGAGCCCCTTCGCCTCGTGCTTGAGTTGAGGCCTGGCCTGGGCGCTGGGGCCGCCGC
GTGCGAATCTGGTGGCACCTTCGCGCCTGTCTCGCTGCTTTCGATAAGTCTCTAGCCATTTAAAATTTTT
GATGACCTGCTGCGACGCTTTTTTTCTGGCAAGATAGTCTTGTAAATGCGGGCCAAGATCTGCACACTGG
TATTTCGGTTTTTGGGGCCGCGGGCGGCGACGGGGCCCGTGCGTCCCAGCGCACATGTTCGGCGAGGCGG
GGCCTGCGAGCGCGGCCACCGAGAATCGGACGGGGGTAGTCTCAAGCTGGCCGGCCTGCTCTGGTGCCTG
GCCTCGCGCCGCCGTGTATCGCCCCGCCCTGGGCGGCAAGGCTGGCCCGGTCGGCACCAGTTGCGTGAGC
GGAAAGATGGCCGCTTCCCGGCCCTGCTGCAGGGAGCTCAAAATGGAGGACGCGGCGCTCGGGAGAGCGG
GCGGGTGAGTCACCCACACAAAGGAAAAGGGCCTTTCCGTCCTCAGCCGTCGCTTCATGTGACTCCACGG
AGTACCGGGCGCCGTCCAGGCACCTCGATTAGTTCTCGAGCTTTTGGAGTACGTCGTCTTTAGGTTGGGG
GGAGGGGTTTTATGCGATGGAGTTTCCCCACACTGAGTGGGTGGAGACTGAAGTTAGGCCAGCTTGGCAC
TTGATGTAATTCTCCTTGGAATTTGCCCTTTTTGAGTTTGGATCTTGGTTCATTCTCAAGCCTCAGACAG
TGGTTCAAAGTTTTTTTCTTCCATTTCAGGTGTCGTGAGGCTAGCACCGCCACCATGGCGGACCGAGACA
GCGGCAGCGAGCAGGGTGGTGCGGCGCTGGGTTCGGGCGGCTCCCTGGGGCACCCCGGCTCGGGCTCAGG
CTCCGGCGGGGGCGGTGGTGGCGGCGGGGGCGGCGGCGGCAGTGGCGGCGGCGGCGGCGGGGCCCCAGGG
GGGCTGCAGCACGAGACGCAGGAGCTGGCCTCCAAGCGGGTGGACATCCAGAACAAGCGCTTCTACCTGG
ACGTGAAGCAGAACGCCAAGGGCCGCTTCCTGAAGATCGCCGAGGTGGGCGCGGGCGGCAACAAGAGCCG
CCTTACTCTCTCCATGTCAGTGGCCGTGGAGTTCCGCGACTACCTGGGCGACTTCATCGAGCACTACGCG
CAGCTGGGCCCCAGCCAGCCGCCGGACCTGGCCCAGGCGCAGGACGAGCCGCGCCGGGCGCTCAAAAGCG
AGTTCCTGGTGCGCGAGAACCGCAAGTACTACATGGATCTCAAGGAGAACCAGCGCGGCCGCTTCCTGCG
CATCCGCCAGACGGTCAACCGGGGGCCTGGCCTGGGCTCCACGCAGGGCCAGACCATTGCGCTGCCCGCG
CAGGGGCTCATCGAGTTCCGTGACGCTCTGGCCAAGCTCATCGACGACTACGGAGTGGAGGAGGAGCCGG
CCGAGCTGCCCGAGGGCACCTCCTTGACTGTGGACAACAAGCGCTTCTTCTTCGATGTGGGCTCCAACAA
GTACGGCGTGTTTATGCGAGTGAGCGAGGTGAAGCCCACCTATCGCAACTCCATCACCGTGCCCTACAAG
GTGTGGGCCAAGTTCGGACACACCTTCTGCAAGTACTCGGAGGAGATGAAGAAGATTCAAGAGAAGCAGA
GGGAGAAGCGGGCTGCCTGTGAGCAGCTTCACCAGCAGCAACAGCAGCAGCAGGAGGAGACCGCCGCTGC
CACCCTGCTACTGCAGGGTGAGGAAGAAGGGGAAGAAGATTAGTAATGAACTAGTCCGTAACTTGAAAGT
ATTTCGATTTCTTGGCTTTATATATCTTGTGGAAAGGACGAACTAAACCTAGCATAATCTGTTAGACGCG
TTAAGTCGACAATCAACCTCTGGATTACAAAATTTGTGAAAGATTGACTGGTATTCTTAACTATGTTGCT
CCTTTTACGCTATGTGGATACGCTGCTTTAATGCCTTTGTATCATGCTATTGCTTCCCGTATGGCTTTCA
TTTTCTCCTCCTTGTATAAATCCTGGTTGCTGTCTCTTTATGAGGAGTTGTGGCCCGTTGTCAGGCAACG
TGGCGTGGTGTGCACTGTGTTTGCTGACGCAACCCCCACTGGTTGGGGCATTGCCACCACCTGTCAGCTC
CTTTCCGGGACTTTCGCTTTCCCCCTCCCTATTGCCACGGCGGAACTCATCGCCGCCTGCCTTGCCCGCT
GCTGGACAGGGGCTCGGCTGTTGGGCACTGACAATTCCGTGGTGTTGTCGGGGAAATCATCGTCCTTTCC
TTGGCTGCTCGCCTGTGTTGCCACCTGGATTCTGCGCGGGACGTCCTTCTGCTACGTCCCTTCGGCCCTC
AATCCAGCGGACCTTCCTTCCCGCGGCCTGCTGCCGGCTCTGCGGCCTCTTCCGCGTCTTCGCCTTCGCC
CTCAGACGAGTCGGATCTCCCTTTGGGCCGCCTCCCCGCGTCGACTTTAAGACCAATGACTTACAAGGCA
GCTGTAGATCTTAGCCACTTTTTAAAAGAAAAGGGGGGACTGGAAGGGCTAATTCACTCCCAACGAAGAC
AAGATCTGCTTTTTGCTTGTACTGGGTCTCTCTGGTTAGACCAGATCTGAGCCTGGGAGCTCTCTGGCTA
ACTAGGGAACCCACTGCTTAAGCCTCAATAAAGCTTGCCTTGAGTGCTTCAAGTAGTGTGTGCCCGTCTG
TTGTGTGACTCTGGTAACTAGAGATCCCTCAGACCCTTTTAGTCAGTGTGGAAAATCTCTAGCAGTACGT
ATAGTAGTTCATGTCATCTTATTATTCAGTATTTATAACTTGCAAAGAAATGAATATCAGAGAGTGAGAG
GAACTTGTTTATTGCAGCTTATAATGGTTACAAATAAAGCAATAGCATCACAAATTTCACAAATAAAGCA
TTTTTTTCACTGCATTCTAGTTGTGGTTTGTCCAAACTCATCAATGTATCTTATCATGTCTGGCTCTAGC
TATCCCGCCCCTAACTCCGCCCATCCCGCCCCTAACTCCGCCCAGTTCCGCCCATTCTCCGCCCCATGGC
TGACTAATTTTTTTTATTTATGCAGAGGCCGAGGCCGCCTCGGCCTCTGAGCTATTCCAGAAGTAGTGAG
GAGGCTTTTTTGGAGGCCTAGGGACGTACCCAATTCGCCCTATAGTGAGTCGTATTACGCGCGCTCACTG
GCCGTCGTTTTACAACGTCGTGACTGGGAAAACCCTGGCGTTACCCAACTTAATCGCCTTGCAGCACATC
CCCCTTTCGCCAGCTGGCGTAATAGCGAAGAGGCCCGCACCGATCGCCCTTCCCAACAGTTGCGCAGCCT
GAATGGCGAATGGG
[124 nt withheld, positions 6665-6788]
C
[91 nt withheld, positions 6790-6880]
A
[49 nt withheld, positions 6882-6930]
CCTTTGACGTTGGAGTCCACGTTCTTT
[37 nt withheld, positions 6958-6994]
ACCCTATCTCGGTCTATTCTTTTGATTTATAAGGGATTTTGCCGATTTCGGCCTATTGGTTAAAAAATGA
GCTGATTTAACAAAAATTTAACGCGAATTTTAACAAAATATTAACGCTTACAATTTAGGTGGCACTTTTC
GGGGAAATGTGCGCGGAACCCCTATTTGTTTATTTTTCTAAATACATTCAAATATGTATCCGCTCATGAG
ACAATAACCCTGATAAATGCTTCAATAATATTGAAAAAGGAAGAGTATGAGTATTCAACATTTCCGTGTC
GCCCTTATTCCCTTTTTTGCGGCATTTTGCCTTCCTGTTTTTGCTCACCCAGAAACGCTGGTGAAAGTAA
AAGATGCTGAAGATCAGTTGGGTGCACGAGTGGGTTACATCGAACTGGATCTCAACAGCGGTAAGATCCT
TGAGAGTTTTCGCCCCGAAGAACGTTTTCCAATGATGAGCACTTTTAAAGTTCTGCTATGTGGCGCGGTA
TTATCCCGTATTGACGCCGGGCAAGAGCAACTCGGTCGCCGCATACACTATTCTCAGAATGACTTGGTTG
AGTACTCACCAGTCACAGAAAAGCATCTTACGGATGGCATGACAGTAAGAGAATTATGCAGTGCTGCCAT
AACCATGAGTGATAACACTGCGGCCAACTTACTTCTGACAACGATCGGAGGACCGAAGGAGCTAACCGCT
TTTTTGCACAACATGGGGGATCATGTAACTCGCCTTGATCGTTGGGAACCGGAGCTGAATGAAGCCATAC
CAAACGACGAGCGTGACACCACGATGCCTGTAGCAATGGCAACAACGTTGCGCAAACTATTAACTGGCGA
ACTACTTACTCTAGCTTCCCGGCAACAATTAATAGACTGGATGGAGGCGGATAAAGTTGCAGGACCACTT
CTGCGCTCGGCCCTTCCGGCTGGCTGGTTTATTGCTGATAAATCTGGAGCCGGTGAGCGTGGGTCTCGCG
GTATCATTGCAGCACTGGGGCCAGATGGTAAGCCCTCCCGTATCGTAGTTATCTACACGACGGGGAGTCA
GGCAACTATGGATGAACGAAATAGACAGATCGCTGAGATAGGTGCCTCACTGATTAAGCATTGGTAACTG
TCAGACCAAGTTTACTCATATATACTTTAGATTGATTTAAAACTTCATTTTTAATTTAAAAGGATCTAGG
TGAAGATCCTTTTTGATAATCTCATGACCAAAATCCCTTAACGTGAGTTTTCGTTCCACTGAGCGTCAGA
CCCCGTAGAAAAGATCAAAGGATCTTCTTGAGATCCTTTTTTTCTGCGCGTAATCTGCTGCTTGCAAACA
AAAAAACCACCGCTACCAGCGGTGGTTTGTTTGCCGGATCAAGAGCTACCAACTCTTTTTCCGAAGGTAA
CTGGCTTCAGCAGAGCGCAGATACCAAATACTGTTCTTCTAGTGTAGCCGTAGTTAGGCCACCACTTCAA
GAACTCTGTAGCACCGCCTACATACCTCGCTCTGCTAATCCTGTTACCAGTGGCTGCTGCCAGTGGCGAT
AAGTCGTGTCTTACCGGGTTGGACTCAAGACGATAGTTACCGGATAAGGCGCAGCGGTCGGGCTGAACGG
GGGGTTCGTGCACACAGCCCAGCTTGGAGCGAACGACCTACACCGAACTGAGATACCTACAGCGTGAGCT
ATGAGAAAGCGCCACGCTTCCCGAAGGGAGAAAGGCGGACAGGTATCCGGTAAGCGGCAGGGTCGGAACA
GGAGAGCGCACGAGGGAGCTTCCAGGGGGAAACGCCTGGTATCTTTATAGTCCTGTCGGGTTTCGCCACC
TCTGACTTGAGCGTCGATTTTTGTGATGCTCGTCAGGGGGGCGGAGCCTATGGAAAAACGCCAGCAACGC
GGCCTTTTTACGGTTCCTGGCCTTTTGCTGGCCTTTTGCTCACATGTTCTTTCCTGCGTTATCCCCTGAT
TCTGTGGATAACCGTATTACCGCCTTTGAGTGAGCTGATACCGCTCGCCGCAGCCGAACGACCGAGCGCA
GCGAGTCAGTGAGCGAGGAAGCGGAAGAGCGCCCAATACGCAAACCGCCTCTCCCCGCGCGTTGGCCGAT
TCATTAATGCAGCTGGCACGACAGGTTTCCCGACTGGAAAGCGGGCAGTGAGCGCAACGCAATTAATGTG
AGTTAGCTCACTCATTAGGCACCCCAGGCTTTACACTTTATGCTTCCGGCTCGTATGTTGTGTGGAATTG
TGAGCGGATAACAATTTCACACAGGAAACAGCTATGACCATGATTACGCCAAGCGCGCAATTAACCCTCA
CTAAAGGGAACAAAAGCTGGAGCTGCAAGC
