>Addgene plasmid #143866 | TFORF2049 | depositor partial sequence | sequence record 283725 | Insert
ACCGCCACCATGGCGGACCGAGACAGCGGCAGCGAGCAGGGTGGTGCGGCGCTGGGTTCGGGCGGCTCCC
TGGGGCACCCCGGCTCGGGCTCAGGCTCCGGCGGGGGCGGTGGTGGCGGCGGGGGCGGCGGCGGCAGTGG
CGGCGGCGGCGGCGGGGCCCCAGGGGGGCTGCAGCACGAGACGCAGGAGCTGGCCTCCAAGCGGGTGGAC
ATCCAGAACAAGCGCTTCTACCTGGACGTGAAGCAGAACGCCAAGGGCCGCTTCCTGAAGATCGCCGAGG
TGGGCGCGGGCGGCAACAAGAGCCGCCTTACTCTCTCCATGTCAGTGGCCGTGGAGTTCCGCGACTACCT
GGGCGACTTCATCGAGCACTACGCGCAGCTGGGCCCCAGCCAGCCGCCGGACCTGGCCCAGGCGCAGGAC
GAGCCGCGCCGGGCGCTCAAAAGCGAGTTCCTGGTGCGCGAGAACCGCAAGTACTACATGGATCTCAAGG
AGAACCAGCGCGGCCGCTTCCTGCGCATCCGCCAGACGGTCAACCGGGGGCCTGGCCTGGGCTCCACGCA
GGGCCAGACCATTGCGCTGCCCGCGCAGGGGCTCATCGAGTTCCGTGACGCTCTGGCCAAGCTCATCGAC
GACTACGGAGTGGAGGAGGAGCCGGCCGAGCTGCCCGAGGGCACCTCCTTGACTGTGGACAACAAGCGCT
TCTTCTTCGATGTGGGCTCCAACAAGTACGGCGTGTTTATGCGAGTGAGCGAGGTGAAGCCCACCTATCG
CAACTCCATCACCGTGCCCTACAAGGTGTGGGCCAAGTTCGGACACACCTTCTGCAAGTACTCGGAGGAG
ATGAAGAAGATTCAAGAGAAGCAGAGGGAGAAGCGGGCTGCCTGTGAGCAGCTTCACCAGCAGCAACAGC
AGCAGCAGGAGGAGACCGCCGCTGCCACCCTGCTACTGCAGGGTGAGGAAGAAGGGGAAGAAGATTAGTA
ATGAACTAGTCCGTAACTTGAAAGTATTTCGATTTCTTGGCTTTATATATCTTGTGGAAAGGACGAACTA
AACCTAGCATAATCTGTTAG
