>Addgene plasmid #143866 | TFORF2049 | depositor partial sequence | sequence record 283726 | Barcode
ACTAAACCTAGCATAATCTGTTAG
